Addgene plasmid #23716: pDONR223-MARK3
Depositing lab: William Hahn & David Root. Depositing organization: Dana-Farber Cancer Institute. Publication: COT drives resistance to RAF inhibition through MAP kinase pathway reactivation. Johannessen CM, Boehm JS, Kim SY, Thomas SR, Wardwell L, Johnson LA, Emery CM, Stransky N, Cogdill AP, Barretina J, Caponigro G, Hieronymus H, Murray RR, Salehi-Ashtiani K, Hill DE, Vidal M, Zhao JJ, Yang X, Alkan O, Kim S, Harris JL, Wilson CJ, Myer VE, Finan PM, Root DE, Roberts TM, Golub T, Flaherty KT, Dummer R, Weber BL, Sellers WR, Schlegel R, Wargo JA, Hahn WC, Garraway LA. Nature. 2010 Dec 16;468(7326):968-72. doi: 10.1038/nature09627 PubMed 21107320.
Backbone
  Vector backbone: pDONR223
  Backbone manufacturer: Invitrogen
  Backbone size w/o insert (bp): 5005
  Vector type: Gateway Donor vector
Growth in bacteria
  Bacterial resistance: Spectinomycin, 50 μg/mL
  Growth temperature: 37°C
  Growth strain: DH5alpha
  Copy number: High Copy
Gene/Insert
  Gene/Insert name: MARK3 (alt name: MAP/microtubule affinity-regulating kinase 3)
  Species: H. sapiens (human)
  Insert size (bp): 2190
  Entrez Gene: MARK3 (a.k.a. CTAK1, KP78, PAR1A, Par-1a, VIPB)
  Cloning method: Gateway Cloning
  Sequencing primers: 5′ M13pUC-fwd; 3′ M13rev
Terms and licenses: Academic/Nonprofit Terms; Industry Terms: Not Available to Industry
Depositor comments: The ORF has no Stop codon. This design enables easy recombination into a destination vector to add an epitope tag of choice and Stop codon to the ORF. Do NOT use this plasmid directly for transfections. A set of 4 custom lentiviral vectors is available ( pLX301 (http://www.addgene.org/25895/) , pLX302 (http://www.addgene.org/25896/) , pLX303 (http://www.addgene.org/25897/) , pLX304 (http://www.addgene.org/25890/) ) to be used to express these ORFs in mammalian cells. These plasmids are not included in the kit and must be ordered separately.
How to cite: pDONR223-MARK3 was a gift from William Hahn & David Root (Addgene plasmid # 23716 ; http://n2t.net/addgene:23716 ; RRID:Addgene_23716)
