[The description below was written by a language model from this plasmid's Addgene catalogue record.]
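Description:
pDONR223-MARK3 is a Gateway entry-type clone built on the Invitrogen pDONR223 donor backbone (about 5 kb without insert) and carrying the human MARK3 open reading frame, which encodes MAP/microtubule affinity-regulating kinase 3 (also known as CTAK1, KP78 or PAR1A). The insert is roughly 2.2 kb and was introduced by Gateway recombination. The plasmid is maintained at high copy in standard E. coli cloning strains under spectinomycin selection. The record does not include a feature table, so the origin of replication and the exact attachment sites flanking the ORF are not itemised. In a recombined pDONR clone of this kind, the ORF normally sits between attL sites that allow LR recombination into destination vectors. M13 forward and reverse priming sites are listed for sequencing across the insert.

The ORF has deliberately been cloned without a stop codon. This "open" configuration means that, once transferred into a destination vector, the coding sequence can read through into a C-terminal epitope tag and a stop codon supplied by that vector. The donor backbone is not described as carrying any promoter for driving MARK3 expression, and the depositors state explicitly that the plasmid should not be used directly for transfection. It serves instead as a shuttle source for the kinase ORF. The depositors point to a companion set of lentiviral destination vectors (the pLX301 to pLX304 series, obtained separately) for expressing the ORFs in mammalian cells. The clone belongs to a kinase ORF collection associated with a study of resistance to RAF inhibition through MAP kinase pathway reactivation, which suggests its typical use is in gain-of-function expression studies and screens.
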