>Addgene plasmid #23716 | pDONR223-MARK3 | depositor partial sequence | sequence record 11155 | Author sequence
ATGTCCACTAGGACCCCATTGCCAACGGTGAATGAACGAGACACTGAAAACCACACGTCACATGGAGATG
GGCGTCAAGAAGTTACCTCTCGTACCAGCCGCTCAGGAGCTCGGTGTAGAAACTCTATAGCCTCCTGTGC
AGATGAACAACCTCACATCGGAAACTACAGACTGTTGAAAACAATCGGCAAGGGGAATTTTGCAAAAGTA
AAATTGGCAAGACATATCCTTACAGGCAGAGAGGTTGCAATAAAAATAATTGACAAAACTCAGTTGAATC
CAACAAGTCTACAAAAGCTCTTCAGAGAAGTAAGAATAATGAAGATTTTAAATCATCCCAATATAGTGAA
GTTATTCGAAGTCATTGAAACTGAAAAAACACTCTACCTAATCATGGAATATGCAAGTGGAGGTGAAGTA
TTTGACTATTTGGTTGCACATGGCAGGATGAAGGAAAAAGAAGCAAGATCTAAATTTAGACAGATTGTGT
CTGCAGTTCAATACTGCCATCAGAAACGGATCGTACATCGAGACCTCAAGGCTGAAAATCTATTGTTAGA
TGCCGATATGAACATTAAAATAGCAGATTTCGGTTTTAGCAATGAATTTACTGTTGGCGGTAAACTCGAC
ACGTTTTGTGGCAGTCCTCCATACGCAGCACCTGAGCTCTTCCAGGGCAAGAAATATGACGGGCCAGAAG
TGGATGTGTGGAGTCTGGGGGTCATTTTATACACACTAGTCAGTGGCTCACTTCCCTTTGATGGGCAAAA
CCTAAAGGAACTGAGAGAGAGAGTATTAAGAGGGAAATACAGAATTCCCTTCTACATGTCTACAGACTGT
GAAAACCTTCTCAAACGTTTCCTGGTGCTAAATCCAATTAAACGCGGCACTCTAGAGCAAATCATGAAGG
ACAGGTGGATCAATGCAGGGCATGAAGAAGATGAACTCAAACCATTTGTTGAACCAGAGCTAGACATCTC
AGACCAAAAAAGAATAGATATTATGGTGGGAATGGGATATTCACAAGAAGAAATTCAAGAATCTCTTAGT
AAGATGAAATACGATGAAATCACAGCTACATATTTGTTATTGGGGAGAAAATCTTCAGAGCTGGATGCTA
GTGATTCCAGTTCTAGCAGCAATCTTTCACTTGCTAAGGTTAGGCCGAGCAGTGATCTCAACAACAGTAC
TGGCCAGTCTCCTCACCACAAAGTGCAGAGAAGTGTTTCTTCAAGCCAAAAGCAAAGACGCTACAGTGAC
CATGCTGGACCAGCTATTCCTTCTGTTGTGGCGTATCCGAAAAGGAGTCAGACCAGCACTGCAGATAGTG
ACCTCAAAGAAGATGGAATTTCCTCCCGGAAATCAAGTGGCAGTGCTGTTGGAGGAAAGGGAATTGCTCC
AGCCAGTCCCATGCTTGGGAATGCAAGTAATCCTAATAAGGCGGATATTCCTGAACGCAAGAAAAGCTCC
ACTGTCCCTAGTAGTAACACAGCATCTGGTGGAATGACACGACGAAATACTTATGTTTGCAGTGAGAGAA
CTACAGCTGATAGACACTCAGTGATTCAGAATGGCAAAGAAAACAGCACTATTCCTGATCAGAGAACTCC
AGTTGCTTCAACACACAGTATCAGTAGTGCAGCCACCCCAGATCGAATCCGCTTCCCAAGAGGCACTGCC
AGTCGTAGCACTTTCCACGGCCAGCCCCGGGAACGGCGAACCGCAACATATAATGGCCCTCCTGCCTCTC
CCAGCCTGTCCCATGAAGCCACACCATTGTCCCAGACTCGAAGCCGAGGCTCCACTAATCTCTTTAGTAA
ATTAACTTCAAAACTCACAAGGAGTCGCAATGTATCTGCTGAGCAAAAAGATGAAAACAAAGAAGCAAAG
CCTCGATCCCTACGCTTCACCTGGAGCATGAAAACCACTAGTTCAATGGATCCCGGGGACATGATGCGGG
AAATCCGCAAAGTGTTGGACGCCAATAACTGCGACTATGAGCAGAGGGAGCGCTTCTTGCTCTTCTGCGT
CCACGGAGATGGGCACGCGGAGAACCTCGTGCAGTGGGAAATGGAAGTGTGCAAGCTGCCAAGACTGTCT
CTGAACGGGGTCCGGTTTAAGCGGATATCGGGGACATCCATAGCCTTCAAAAATATTGCTTCCAAAATTG
CCAATGAGCTAAAGCTGTAA
