>Addgene plasmid #23716 | pDONR223-MARK3 | addgene partial sequence | sequence record 29492 | 23716 with M13pUC-fwd
ATAATGATTTTATTTTGACTGATAGTGACCTGTTCGTTGCAACAAATTGATGAGCAATGCTTTTTTATAA
TGCCAACTTTGTACAAAAAAGTTGGCATGTCCACTAGGACCCCATTGCCAACGGTGAATGAACGAGACAC
TGAAAACCACACGTCACATGGAGATGGGCGTCAAGAAGTTACCTCTCGTACCAGCCGCTCAGGAGCTCGG
TGTAGAAACTCTATAGCCTCCTGTGCAGATGAACAACCTCACATCGGAAACTACAGACTGTTGAAAACAA
TCGGCAAGGGGAATTTTGCAAAAGTAAAATTGGCAAGACATATCCTTACAGGCAGAGAGGTTGCAATAAA
AATAATTGACAAAACTCAGTTGAATCCAACAAGTCTACAAAAGCTCTTCAGAGAAGTAAGAATAATGAAG
ATTTTAAATCATCCCAATATAGTGAAGTTATTCGAAGTCATTGAAACTGAAAAAACACTCTACCTAATCA
TGGAATATGCAAGTGGAGGTGAAGTATTTGACTATTTGGTTGCACATGGCAGGATGAAGGAAAAAGAAGC
AAGATCTAAATTTAGACAGATTGTGTCTGCAGTTCAATACTGCCATCAGAAACGGATCGTACATCGAGAC
CTCAAGGCTGAAAATCTATTGTTAGATGCCGATATGAACATTAAAATAGCAGATTTCGGTTTTAGCAATG
AATTTACTGTTGGCGGTAAACTCGACACGT
